>Addgene plasmid #198437 | eZiPro W50F | addgene full sequence | sequence record 389011 | Addgene NGS Result
TTCTTGAAGACGAAAGGGCCTCGTGATACGCCTATTTTTATAGGTTAATGTCATGATAATAATGGTTTCT
TAGACGTCAGGTGGCACTTTTCGGGGAAATGTGCGCGGAACCCCTATTTGTTTATTTTTCTAAATACATT
CAAATATGTATCCGCTCATGAGACAATAACCCTGATAAATGCTTCAATAATATTGAAAAAGGAAGAGTAT
GAGTATTCAACATTTCCGTGTCGCCCTTATTCCCTTTTTTGCGGCATTTTGCCTTCCTGTTTTTGCTCAC
CCAGAAACGCTGGTGAAAGTAAAAGATGCTGAAGATCAGTTGGGTGCACGAGTGGGTTACATCGAACTGG
ATCTCAACAGCGGTAAGATCCTTGAGAGTTTTCGCCCCGAAGAACGTTTTCCAATGATGAGCACTTTTAA
AGTTCTGCTATGTGGCGCGGTATTATCCCGTGTTGACGCCGGGCAAGAGCAACTCGGTCGCCGCATACAC
TATTCTCAGAATGACTTGGTTGAGTACTCACCAGTCACAGAAAAGCATCTTACGGATGGCATGACAGTAA
GAGAATTATGCAGTGCTGCCATAACCATGAGTGATAACACTGCGGCCAACTTACTTCTGACAACGATCGG
AGGACCGAAGGAGCTAACCGCTTTTTTGCACAACATGGGGGATCATGTAACTCGCCTTGATCGTTGGGAA
CCGGAGCTGAATGAAGCCATACCAAACGACGAGCGTGACACCACGATGCCTGCAGCAATGGCAACAACGT
TGCGCAAACTATTAACTGGCGAACTACTTACTCTAGCTTCCCGGCAACAATTAATAGACTGGATGGAGGC
GGATAAAGTTGCAGGACCACTTCTGCGCTCGGCCCTTCCGGCTGGCTGGTTTATTGCTGATAAATCTGGA
GCCGGTGAGCGTGGGTCTCGCGGTATCATTGCAGCACTGGGGCCAGATGGTAAGCCCTCCCGTATCGTAG
TTATCTACACGACGGGGAGTCAGGCAACTATGGATGAACGAAATAGACAGATCGCTGAGATAGGTGCCTC
ACTGATTAAGCATTGGTAACTGTCAGACCAAGTTTACTCATATATACTTTAGATTGATTTAAAACTTCAT
TTTTAATTTAAAAGGATCTAGGTGAAGATCCTTTTTGATAATCTCATGACCAAAATCCCTTAACGTGAGT
TTTCGTTCCACTGAGCGTCAGACCCCGTAGAAAAGATCAAAGGATCTTCTTGAGATCCTTTTTTTCTGCG
CGTAATCTGCTGCTTGCAAACAAAAAAACCACCGCTACCAGCGGTGGTTTGTTTGCCGGATCAAGAGCTA
CCAACTCTTTTTCCGAAGGTAACTGGCTTCAGCAGAGCGCAGATACCAAATACTGTCCTTCTAGTGTAGC
CGTAGTTAGGCCACCACTTCAAGAACTCTGTAGCACCGCCTACATACCTCGCTCTGCTAATCCTGTTACC
AGTGGCTGCTGCCAGTGGCGATAAGTCGTGTCTTACCGGGTTGGACTCAAGACGATAGTTACCGGATAAG
GCGCAGCGGTCGGGCTGAACGGGGGGTTCGTGCACACAGCCCAGCTTGGAGCGAACGACCTACACCGAAC
TGAGATACCTACAGCGTGAGCTATGAGAAAGCGCCACGCTTCCCGAAGGGAGAAAGGCGGACAGGTATCC
GGTAAGCGGCAGGGTCGGAACAGGAGAGCGCACGAGGGAGCTTCCAGGGGGAAACGCCTGGTATCTTTAT
AGTCCTGTCGGGTTTCGCCACCTCTGACTTGAGCGTCGATTTTTGTGATGCTCGTCAGGGGGGCGGAGCC
TATGGAAAAACGCCAGCAACGCGGCCTTTTTACGGTTCCTGGCCTTTTGCTGGCCTTTTGCTCACATGTT
CTTTCCTGCGTTATCCCCTGATTCTGTGGATAACCGTATTACCGCCTTTGAGTGAGCTGATACCGCTCGC
CGCAGCCGAACGACCGAGCGCAGCGAGTCAGTGAGCGAGGAAGCGGAAGAGCGCCTGATGCGGTATTTTC
TCCTTACGCATCTGTGCGGTATTTCACACCGCAATGGTGCACTCTCAGTACAATCTGCTCTGATGCCGCA
TAGTTAAGCCAGTATACACTCCGCTATCGCTACGTGACTGGGTCATGGCTGCGCCCCGACACCCGCCAAC
ACCCGCTGACGCGCCCTGACGGGCTTGTCTGCTCCCGGCATCCGCTTACAGACAAGCTGTGACCGTCTCC
GGGAGCTGCATGTGTCAGAGGTTTTCACCGTCATCACCGAAACGCGCGAGGCAGCTGCGGTAAAGCTCAT
CAGCGTGGTCGTGAAGCGATTCACAGATGTCTGCCTGTTCATCCGCGTCCAGCTCGTTGAGTTTCTCCAG
AAGCGTTAATGTCTGGCTTCTGATAAAGCGGGCCATGTTAAGGGCGGTTTTTTCCTGTTTGGTCACTGAT
GCCTCCGTGTAAGGGGGATTTCTGTTCATGGGGGTAATGATACCGATGAAACGAGAGAGGATGCTCACGA
TACGGGTTACTGATGATGAACATGCCCGGTTACTGGAACGTTGTGAGGGTAAACAACTGGCGGTATGGAT
GCGGCGGGACCAGAGAAAAATCACTCAGGGTCAATGCCAGCGCTTCGTTAATACAGATGTAGGTGTTCCA
CAGGGTAGCCAGCAGCATCCTGCGATGCAGATCCGGAACATAATGGTGCAGGGCGCTGACTTCCGCGTTT
CCAGACTTTACGAAACACGGAAACCGAAGACCATTCATGTTGTTGCTCAGGTCGCAGACGTTTTGCAGCA
GCAGTCGCTTCACGTTCGCTCGCGTATCGGTGATTCATTCTGCTAACCAGTAAGGCAACCCCGCCAGCCT
AGCCGGGTCCTCAACGACAGGAGCACGATCATGCGCACCCGTGGCCAGGACCCAACGCTGCCCGAGATGC
GCCGCGTGCGGCTGCTGGAGATGGCGGACGCGATGGATATGTTCTGCCAAGGGTTGGTTTGCGCATTCAC
AGTTCTCCGCAAGAATTGATTGGCTCCAATTCTTGGAGTGGTGAATCCGTTAGCGAGGTGCCGCCGGCTT
CCATTCAGGTCGAGGTGGCCCGGCTCCATGCACCGCGACGCAACGCGGGGAGGCAGACAAGGTATAGGGC
GGCGCCTACAATCCATGCCAACCCGTTCCATGTGCTCGCCGAGGCGGCATAAATCGCCGTGACGATCAGC
GGTCCAATGATCGAAGTTAGGCTGGTAAGAGCCGCGAGCGATCCTTGAAGCTGTCCCTGATGGTCGTCAT
CTACCTGCCTGGACAGCATGGCCTGCAACGCGGGCATCCCGATGCCGCCGGAAGCGAGAAGAATCATAAT
GGGGAAGGCCATCCAGCCTCGCGTCGCGAACGCCAGCAAGACGTAGCCCAGCGCGTCGGCCGCCATGCCG
GCGATAATGGCCTGCTTCTCGCCGAAACGTTTGGTGGCGGGACCAGTGACGAAGGCTTGAGCGAGGGCGT
GCAAGATTCCGAATACCGCAAGCGACAGGCCGATCATCGTCGCGCTCCAGCGAAAGCGGTCCTCGCCGAA
AATGACCCAGAGCGCTGCCGGCACCTGTCCTACGAGTTGCATGATAAAGAAGACAGTCATAAGTGCGGCG
ACGATAGTCATGCCCCGCGCCCACCGGAAGGAGCTGACTGGGTTGAAGGCTCTCAAGGGCATCGGTCGAG
ATCCCGGTGCCTAATGAGTGAGCTAACTTACATTAATTGCGTTGCGCTCACTGCCCGCTTTCCAGTCGGG
AAACCTGTCGTGCCAGCTGCATTAATGAATCGGCCAACGCGCGGGGAGAGGCGGTTTGCGTATTGGGCGC
CAGGGTGGTTTTTCTTTTCACCAGTGAGACGGGCAACAGCTGATTGCCCTTCACCGCCTGGCCCTGAGAG
AGTTGCAGCAAGCGGTCCACGCTGGTTTGCCCCAGCAGGCGAAAATCCTGTTTGATGGTGGTTAACGGCG
GGATATAACATGAGCTGTCTTCGGTATCGTCGTATCCCACTACCGAGATATCCGCACCAACGCGCAGCCC
GGACTCGGTAATGGCGCGCATTGCGCCCAGCGCCATCTGATCGTTGGCAACCAGCATCGCAGTGGGAACG
ATGCCCTCATTCAGCATTTGCATGGTTTGTTGAAAACCGGACATGGCACTCCAGTCGCCTTCCCGTTCCG
CTATCGGCTGAATTTGATTGCGAGTGAGATATTTATGCCAGCCAGCCAGACGCAGACGCGCCGAGACAGA
ACTTAATGGGCCCGCTAACAGCGCGATTTGCTGGTGACCCAATGCGACCAGATGCTCCACGCCCAGTCGC
GTACCGTCTTCATGGGAGAAAATAATACTGTTGATGGGTGTCTGGTCAGAGACATCAAGAAATAACGCCG
GAACATTAGTGCAGGCAGCTTCCACAGCAATGGCATCCTGGTCATCCAGCGGATAGTTAATGATCAGCCC
ACTGACGCGTTGCGCGAGAAGATTGTGCACCGCCGCTTTACAGGCTTCGACGCCGCTTCGTTCTACCATC
GACACCACCACGCTGGCACCCAGTTGATCGGCGCGAGATTTAATCGCCGCGACAATTTGCGACGGCGCGT
GCAGGGCCAGACTGGAGGTGGCAACGCCAATCAGCAACGACTGTTTGCCCGCCAGTTGTTGTGCCACGCG
GTTGGGAATGTAATTCAGCTCCGCCATCGCCGCTTCCACTTTTTCCCGCGTTTTCGCAGAAACGTGGCTG
GCCTGGTTCACCACGCGGGAAACGGTCTGATAAGAGACACCGGCATACTCTGCGACATCGTATAACGTTA
CTGGTTTCACATTCACCACCCTGAATTGACTCTCTTCCGGGCGCTATCATGCCATACCGCGAAAGGTTTT
GCGCCATTCGATGGTGTCCGGGATCTCGACGCTCTCCCTTATGCGACTCCTGCATTAGGAAGCAGCCCAG
TAGTAGGTTGAGGCCGTTGAGCACCGCCGCCGCAAGGAATGGTGCATGCAAGGAGATGGCGCCCAACAGT
CCCCCGGCCACGGGGCCTGCCACCATACCCACGCCGAAACAAGCGCTCATGAGCCCGAAGTGGCGAGCCC
GATCTTCCCCATCGGTGATGTCGGCGATATAGGCGCCAGCAACCGCACCTGTGGCGCCGGTGATGCCGGC
CACGATGCGTCCGGCGTAGAGGATCGAGATCTCGATCCCGCGAAATTAATACGACTCACTATAGGGGAAT
TGTGAGCGGATAACAATTCCCCTCTAGAAATAATTTTGTTTAACTTTAAGAAGGAGATATACATATGGGT
AGCAGCCATCATCATCATCACCACGGCAGCGAGAACCTGTACTTTCAAGGCAGCGACATGTATATCGAGC
GTGCGGGCGACATTACCTGGGAAAAGGATGCGGAAGTTACCGGTAACAGCCCGCGTCTGGATGTTGCGCT
GGACGAAAGCGGTGACTTCAGCCTGGTTGAAGACGATGGTCCGCCGATGCGTGAAAAAACCGGCAAACGC
AGCGGCGCGCTGTGGGACGTGCCGGCGCCGAAGGAAGTGAAAAAGGGCGAAACCACCGACGGTGTTTACC
GTGTGATGACCCGTCGTCTGCTGGGTAGCACCCAGGTTGGTGTTGGTGTGATGCAGGAAGGTGTTTTCCA
CACCATGTTTCACGTTACCAAGGGTAGCGCGCTGCGTAGCGGCGAAGGTCGTCTGGACCCGTATTGGGGT
GATGTTAAGCAGGACCTGGTTAGCTACTGCGGTCCGTGGAAACTGGACGCGGCGTGGGATGGTCACAGCG
AAGTGCAGCTGCTGGCGGTTCCGCCGGGTGAACGTGCGCGTAACATCCAGACCCTGCCGGGTATCTTCAA
AACCAAGGACGGCGATATTGGTGCGGTTGCGCTGGATTATCCGGCGGGCACCAGCGGTAGCCCGATTCTG
GACAAATGCGGCCGTGTTATTGGCCTGTACGGTAACGGCGTTGTGATCAAGAACGGTAGCTACGTTAGCG
CGATCACCCAGGGTCGTCGTGAGGAAGAAACCCCGGTGGAGTGCTTTGAACCGAGCATGCTGAAAAAATA
AGGATCCGGCTGCTAACAAAGCCCGAAAGGAAGCTGAGTTGGCTGCTGCCACCGCTGAGCAATAACTAGC
ATAACCCCTTGGGGCCTCTAAACGGGTCTTGAGGGGTTTTTTGCTGAAAGGAGGAACTATATCCGGATAT
CCCGCAAGAGGCCCGGCAGTACCGGCATAACCAAGCCTATGCCTACAGCATCCAGGGTGACGGTGCCGAG
GATGACGATGAGCGCATTGTTAGATTTCATACACGGTGCCTGAATGCGTTAGCAATTTAACTGTGATAAA
CTACCGCATTAAAGCTTATCGATGATAAGCTGTCAAACATGAGAA
Features (pLannotate 1.2.2; 19 found; start..end, strand, type, name):
    104..208     +  promoter       AmpR promoter: bla
    209..1069    +  CDS            AmpR: β-lactamase; bla; confers resistance to ampicillin, carbenicillin, and related antibiotics
   1240..1828    +  rep_origin     ori: high-copy-number ColE1/pMB1/pBR322/pUC origin of replication
   2014..2153    -  misc_feature   bom: basis of mobility region from pBR322
   2255..2446    -  CDS            rop: Rop protein, which maintains plasmids at low copy number; rop
   2463..2843    +  CDS            YPB1_ECOLX: Protein predicted: Swiss-Prot protein existence level 4. From Escherichia coli.
   3085..3709    -  CDS            TcR (fragment): tetracycline efflux protein; tet; confers resistance to tetracycline
   3724..3745    -  protein_bind   CAP binding site: CAP binding activates transcription in the presence of cAMP. E. coli catabolite activator protein
   3758..4840    -  CDS            lacI: lac repressor; lacI; The lac repressor binds to the lac operator to inhibit transcription in E. coli. This inhibition can be relieved by adding lactose or isopropyl-β-D-thiogalactopyranoside (IPTG).
   4841..4918    -  promoter       lacI promoter: lacI
   4926..5205    -  CDS            TcR (fragment): tetracycline efflux protein; tet; confers resistance to tetracycline
   5227..5245    +  promoter       T7 promoter: promoter for bacteriophage T7 RNA polymerase
   5246..5270    +  protein_bind   lac operator: The lac repressor binds to the lac operator to inhibit transcription in E. coli. This inhibition can be relieved by adding lactose or isopropyl-β-D-thiogalactopyranoside (IPTG). lac repressor encoded by lacI
   5285..5307    +  RBS            RBS: efficient ribosome binding site from bacteriophage T7 gene 10 (Olins and Rangwala, 1989)
   5375..6088    +  CDS            POLG_ZIKVF (fragment): Experimental evidence at protein level: Swiss-Prot protein existence level 1. [RNA-directed RNA polymerase NS5]: Replicates the viral (+) and (-) RNA genome, and performs the capping of genomes in the cytoplasm (PubMed:30951555). Methylates viral RNA cap at guanine N-7 and ribose 2'-O positions. Once sufficient NS5 is expressed, binds to the cap-proximal structure and inhibits further translation of the viral genome (By similarity). Besides its role in RNA genome replication, also prevents the establishment of a cellular antiviral state by blocking the interferon-alpha/beta (IFN-alpha/beta) si
   6099..6148    +  CDS            SET1 (fragment): solubility-enhancement tag derived from T7 phage gene 10B
   6156..6203    +  terminator     T7 terminator: transcription terminator for bacteriophage T7 RNA polymerase
   6226..6330    -  CDS            TcR (fragment): tetracycline efflux protein; tet; confers resistance to tetracycline
   6378..6406    -  promoter       tet promoter: E. coli promoter for tetracycline efflux protein gene
