[The description below was written by a language model from this plasmid's Addgene catalogue record and pLannotate feature annotations shown in this document.]
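Description:
eZiPro W50F is a bacterial expression plasmid built on the pET11a backbone for producing a mutant Zika virus NS2B-NS3 protease in E. coli. It is maintained through a ColE1/pMB1-type origin and selected with ampicillin via the β-lactamase gene. The feature table also shows the pBR322-derived bom and rop elements and interrupted, non-functional fragments of the tetracycline resistance gene, which are typical remnants of this backbone. The catalogue lists the plasmid as high copy, although rop normally moderates copy number.

The 786 bp insert, cloned between NdeI and BamHI, encodes the "enzymatically cleavable linked" form of the protease. In it, the NS2B cofactor region is joined to the NS3 protease domain so that the two parts can be separated by cleavage at the linker. The insert carries a W50F substitution and an N-terminal His6 tag followed by a TEV protease site, allowing affinity purification and later tag removal. Expression is driven by a T7 promoter with an adjacent lac operator and the T7 gene 10 ribosome binding site, and it ends at the T7 terminator. The plasmid-borne lacI supplies repressor, so expression is IPTG-inducible in hosts that provide T7 RNA polymerase.

The automated annotation matches the insert to the Zika polyprotein, but its descriptive text refers to NS5. That text is generic polyprotein wording and does not describe the region actually present. The short "SET1" hit downstream of the insert probably reflects residual T7 gene 10 vector sequence, not an intended fusion. According to the record, the construct is used for protease activity and inhibition assays, and the tryptophan-to-phenylalanine mutant supports signal assignment in 19F-NMR studies of protease conformational dynamics.
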