Addgene plasmid #198437: eZiPro W50F
Purpose: Activity/inhibition assays, 19F-NMR assignment
Depositing lab: Ute Hellmich & Tanja Schirmeister. Depositing organization: Johannes Gutenberg-Universitaet Mainz. Publication: The effects of allosteric and competitive inhibitors on ZIKV protease conformational dynamics explored through smFRET, nanoDSF, DSF, and (19)F NMR. Maus H, Hammerschmidt SJ, Hinze G, Barthels F, Perez Carrillo VH, Hellmich UA, Basche T, Schirmeister T. Eur J Med Chem. 2023 Oct 5;258:115573. doi: 10.1016/j.ejmech.2023.115573. Epub 2023 Jun 21. PubMed 37379675.
Backbone
  Vector backbone: pET11a
  Backbone manufacturer: MilliporeSigma (Novagen)
  Backbone size w/o insert (bp): 5677
  Vector type: Bacterial Expression
Growth in bacteria
  Bacterial resistance: Ampicillin, 100 μg/mL
  Growth temperature: 37°C
  Growth strain: DH5alpha
  Copy number: High Copy
Gene/Insert
  Gene/Insert name: enzymatically cleavable linked Zika virus NS2B-NS3 (alt name: enzymatically cleavable linked ZIKV NS2Bcf-NS3pro)
  Species: Zika Virus (KJ776791.2)
  Insert size (bp): 786
  Mutation: W50F
  Promoter: T7 promoter
  Tag / fusion protein: His6-TEV (N terminal on insert)
  Cloning method: Restriction Enzyme; 5′ cloning site NdeI (not destroyed); 3′ cloning site BamHI (not destroyed)
  Sequencing primers: 5′ T7 prom; 3′ T7 term
Terms and licenses: Academic/Nonprofit Terms; Industry Terms: Not Available to Industry
How to cite: eZiPro W50F was a gift from Ute Hellmich & Tanja Schirmeister (Addgene plasmid # 198437 ; http://n2t.net/addgene:198437 ; RRID:Addgene_198437)
